Addgene plasmid #15493: rGSKmyc-R85-pXT7
Depositing lab: Sergei Sokol. Depositing organization: Beth Israel Deaconess Medical Center. Publication: Role of glycogen synthase kinase 3 beta as a negative regulator of dorsoventral axis formation in Xenopus embryos. Dominguez I, Itoh K, Sokol SY. Proc Natl Acad Sci U S A. 1995 Aug 29. 92(18):8498-502. 10.1073/pnas.92.18.8498 PubMed 7667318.
Backbone
  Vector backbone: pXT7-myc
  Backbone size w/o insert (bp): 3300
  Vector type: Xenopus RNA expression
Growth in bacteria
  Bacterial resistance: Ampicillin, 100 μg/mL
  Growth temperature: 37°C
  Growth strain: DH5alpha
  Copy number: High Copy
Gene/Insert
  Gene/Insert name: GSK-3 beta R85 (alt name: GSK-3 beta)
  Species: R. norvegicus (rat)
  Insert size (bp): 1300
  Mutation: R85: K85R, dominant negative
  Entrez Gene: Gsk3b
  Tag / fusion protein: myc (N terminal on backbone)
  Cloning method: Restriction Enzyme; 5′ cloning site XhoI (not destroyed); 3′ cloning site BglII (not destroyed)
  Sequencing primers: 5′ T7; 3′ SP6 (difficult due to 3' UTR)
Terms and licenses: Academic/Nonprofit Terms; Industry Terms: Not Available to Industry
Depositor comments: See author's map for details.
How to cite: rGSKmyc-R85-pXT7 was a gift from Sergei Sokol (Addgene plasmid # 15493 ; http://n2t.net/addgene:15493 ; RRID:Addgene_15493)
