[The description below was written by a language model from this plasmid's Addgene catalogue record.]
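Description:
rGSKmyc-R85-pXT7 is a Xenopus RNA expression plasmid built on the pXT7-myc backbone (about 3.3 kb without insert). It is designed as a template for making synthetic mRNA in vitro rather than for direct expression in cells. It is maintained in E. coli as a high-copy plasmid under ampicillin selection. The record provides no feature table, so the promoter and origin of replication are not explicitly annotated. The use of a T7 primer for 5′ sequencing, together with the vector name, is consistent with T7-driven transcription of the insert. The note that sequencing from the SP6 side is difficult because of a 3′ UTR indicates that an untranslated region lies downstream of the coding sequence. Its identity is not stated.

The insert is a roughly 1.3 kb rat Gsk3b cDNA encoding glycogen synthase kinase 3 beta, cloned between XhoI and BglII sites, both of which remain intact. It is fused to an N-terminal myc epitope tag supplied by the backbone, which allows the protein to be detected with anti-myc antibodies. The coding sequence carries the K85R substitution (the "R85" allele), described in the record as dominant negative. This lysine lies in the kinase's ATP-binding region, and replacing it is a standard way to produce a catalytically inactive enzyme that interferes with the endogenous kinase.

The associated work concerns GSK-3 beta as a negative regulator of dorsoventral axis formation in Xenopus embryos. The construct therefore serves as a source of mRNA for blocking endogenous GSK-3 beta function in embryos and examining the effects on axis specification.
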