>Addgene plasmid #15493 | rGSKmyc-R85-pXT7 | addgene partial sequence | sequence record 21976 | T7 5'-TAATACGACTCACTATAGGG-3'
AACGCTCAACTTTGGCAGATCGGTACCGAATTCCTCGACATGGAACAGAAACTCATCTCTGAAGAGGATC
TGTCTAGAGGATCCCCGGGCTGCAGGAATTCGATTGAATCGAGAAGAGCCATCATGTCGGGGCGACCGAG
AACCACCTCCTTTGCGGAGAGCTGCAAGCCAGTGCAGCAGCCTTCAGCTTTTGGTAGCATGAAAGTTAGC
AGAGATAAAGATGGCAGCAAGGTAACCACAGTGGTGGCAACTCCTGGACAGGGTCCTGACAGGCCACAGG
AAGTCAGTTACACAGACACTAAAGTCATTGGAAATGGGTCATTTGGTGTGGTATATCAAGCCAAACTTTG
TGACTCAGGAGAACTGGTGGCCATCAGGAAAGTTCTTCAGGACAAGCGATTTAAGAACCGAGAGCTCCAG
ATCATGAGAAAGCTAGATCACTGTAACATAGTCCGATTGCGGTATTTCTTCTACTCGAGTGGCGAGAAGA
AAGATGAGGTCTACCTTAACCTGGTGCTGGACTATGTTCCGGAAACAGTGTACAGAGTCGCCAGACACTA
TAGTCGAGCCAAGCAGACACTCCCTGTGATCTATGTCAAGTTGTATATGTACCAGCTGTTCAGAAGTCTA
GCCTATATCCATTCCTTTGGGATCTGCCATCGAGACATTAAACCACAGAACCTCTTGCTGGATCCTGATA
CAGCTGTATTAAAACTCTGCGACTTTGGAAGTGCAAAGCAGCTGGTCCGAGGAGAG
